Addgene plasmid #120741: GGE145
Purpose: Part of GoldenGate Yarrowia lipolytica toolkit for assembling an expression plasmid for Y. lipolytic yeast. Promoter for gene expression in position1 (P1_2UASxpr-TEF)
Depositing lab: Tristan Rossignol. Depositing organization: INRAE Jouy-en-Josas. Publication: A modular Golden Gate toolkit for Yarrowia lipolytica synthetic biology. Larroude M, Park YK, Soudier P, Kubiak M, Nicaud JM, Rossignol T. Microb Biotechnol. 2019 May 31. doi: 10.1111/1751-7915.13427. PubMed 31148366.
Backbone
  Vector backbone: pCR4Blunt-TOPO
  Vector type: Cloning/assembly plasmid
Growth in bacteria
  Bacterial resistance: Kanamycin, 50 μg/mL
  Growth temperature: 37°C
  Growth strain: DH5alpha
  Copy number: High Copy
Gene/Insert
  Gene/Insert name: P1_2UASxpr-TEF
  Species: Synthetic
  Insert size (bp): 654
  Cloning method: TOPO Cloning
Terms and licenses: Academic/Nonprofit Terms; Industry Terms: Not Available to Industry
How to cite: GGE145 was a gift from Tristan Rossignol (Addgene plasmid # 120741 ; http://n2t.net/addgene:120741 ; RRID:Addgene_120741)
