[The description below was written by a language model from this plasmid's Addgene catalogue record and pLannotate feature annotations shown in this document.]
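Description:
GGE145 is a donor ("part") plasmid from a modular Golden Gate toolkit for building expression plasmids for the oleaginous yeast Yarrowia lipolytica. It is a bacterial cloning/assembly vector rather than a yeast expression vector in its own right. The catalogue gives the backbone as pCR4Blunt-TOPO, into which a 654 bp synthetic fragment was placed by TOPO cloning. The plasmid is maintained in E. coli at high copy from a ColE1/pUC-type origin and is selected with kanamycin through the Tn5-derived NeoR/KanR aminoglycoside phosphotransferase gene.

The insert, P1_2UASxpr-TEF, is a promoter part intended to drive gene expression in position 1 of the toolkit's assembly scheme. Its name suggests a hybrid promoter that joins two upstream activating sequences of the XPR type to a TEF promoter, but the record does not describe its composition beyond the name. The automated annotation does not label the insert. It presumably lies in the unannotated interval between the SP6 and T7 phage promoters, which flank the cloning site downstream of the lac promoter, operator and CAP binding site. Beyond this region lie lacZα and ccdB fragments, which are the remains of the lethal-fusion cassette that TOPO vectors use to select against plasmids without an insert.

The feature table also shows a BleoR (Sh ble) coding sequence after an AmpR promoter fragment, and it shows SP6 rather than another phage promoter at the cloning site. The sequenced 4,185 nt backbone may therefore not match the named backbone exactly, and the record does not resolve this. The Golden Gate restriction sites and overhangs that release the part are not stated or annotated.
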