Features (pLannotate 1.2.2; 14 found; start..end, strand, type, name):
      2..94      +  CDS            lacI (fragment): lac repressor; lacI; The lac repressor binds to the lac operator to inhibit transcription in E. coli. This inhibition can be relieved by adding lactose or isopropyl-β-D-thiogalactopyranoside (IPTG).
    107..128     +  protein_bind   CAP binding site: CAP binding activates transcription in the presence of cAMP. E. coli catabolite activator protein
    143..173     +  promoter       lac promoter: promoter for the E. coli lac operon
    181..197     +  protein_bind   lac operator: The lac repressor binds to the lac operator to inhibit transcription in E. coli. This inhibition can be relieved by adding lactose or isopropyl-β-D-thiogalactopyranoside (IPTG). lac repressor encoded by lacI
    239..257     +  promoter       SP6 promoter: promoter for bacteriophage SP6 RNA polymerase
   1074..1092    -  promoter       T7 promoter: promoter for bacteriophage T7 RNA polymerase
   1095..1242    +  CDS            lacZα (fragment): LacZα fragment of β-galactosidase; lacZ fragment
   1252..1555    +  CDS            ccdB (fragment): CcdB, a bacterial toxin that poisons DNA gyrase; ccdB; Plasmids containing the ccdB gene cannot be propagated in standard E. coli strains.
   1603..1872    +  CDS            tnpA (fragment): TN5P_ECOLX - Also known as tnp. Experimental evidence at protein level: Swiss-Prot protein existence level 1. Mediates transposition of transposon Tn5 by a 'cut and paste' mechanism. First, the monomeric transposase binds the 19 bp inverted DNA repeats flanking the transposon. Then, dimerization of the DNA- bound transposase creates a synaptic DNA complex. After nicking of the first DNA strand, excision of the transposon proceeds through a series of intermediates. The transposase then mediates the insertion of the transposon at a new site by strand transfer. The activity of the wild- type tran
   1904..2698    +  CDS            NeoR/KanR: aminoglycoside phosphotransferase from Tn5; aph(3')-II (or nptII); confers resistance to neomycin, kanamycin, and G418 (Geneticin®)
   2719..2769    -  misc_feature   bom (fragment): basis of mobility region from pBR322
   2796..2884    +  promoter       AmpR promoter (fragment): bla
   2904..3278    +  CDS            BleoR: antibiotic-binding protein; Sh ble from Streptoalloteichus hindustanus; confers resistance to bleomycin, phleomycin, and Zeocin™
   3416..4004    +  rep_origin     ori: high-copy-number ColE1/pMB1/pBR322/pUC origin of replication
>Addgene plasmid #120741 | GGE145 | addgene full sequence | sequence record 259203 | Addgene NGS Result
AGCGCCCAATACGCAAACCGCCTCTCCCCGCGCGTTGGCCGATTCATTAATGCAGCTGGCACGACAGGTT
TCCCGACTGGAAAGCGGGCAGTGAGCGCAACGCAATTAATGTGAGTTAGCTCACTCATTAGGCACCCCAG
GCTTTACACTTTATGCTTCCGGCTCGTATGTTGTGTGGAATTGTGAGCGGATAACAATTTCACACAGGAA
ACAGCTATGACCATGATTACGCCAAGCTATTTAGGTGACACTATAGAATACTCAAGCTATGCATCAAGCT
TGGTACCGAGCTCGGATCCACTAGTAACGGCCGCCAGTGTGCTGGAATTCGCCCTTGGTCTCTACGGCGA
TCGCGTATCGATACGCGTGCATGCTGAGGTGTCTCACAAGTGCCGTGCAGTCCCGCCCCCACTTGCTTCT
CTTTGTGTGTAGTGTACGTACATTATCGAGAGGGTTGTTCCCGCCCACCTCGATCCGGCATGCTGAGGTG
TCTCACAAGTGCCGTGCAGTCCCGCCCCCACTTGCTTCTCTTTGTGTGTAGTGTACGTACATTATCGAGA
GGGTTGTTCCCGCCCACCTCGATCCGGCATGCACTGATCACGGGCAAAAGTGCGTTCGATAGAGAGGGGG
TTGGCGGCGCATTTGTGTCCCAAAAAACAGCCCCAATTGCCCCAATTGACCCCAAATTGACCCAGTAGCG
GACCCAACCCCGGCGAGAGCCCCCTTCACCCCACATATCAAACCTCCCCCGGTTCCCACACTTGCCGTTA
AGGGCGTAGGGTACTGCAGTCTGGAATCTACGCTTGTTCAGACTTTGTACTAGTTTCTTTGTCTGGCCAT
CCGGGTAACCCATGCCGGACGCAAAATAGACTACTGAAAATTTTTTTGCTTTGTGGTTGGGACTTTAGCC
AAGGGTATAAAAGACCACCGTCCCCGAATTACCTTTCCTCTTCTTTTCTCTCTCTCCTTGTCAACTCACA
CCCGAAGGATCCAATGAGAGACCAAGGGCGAATTCTGCAGATATCCATCACACTGGCGGCCGCTCGAGCA
TGCATCTAGAGGGCCCAATTCGCCCTATAGTGAGTCGTATTACAATTCACTGGCCGTCGTTTTACAACGT
CGTGACTGGGAAAACCCTGGCGTTACCCAACTTAATCGCCTTGCAGCACATCCCCCTTTCGCCAGCTGGC
GTAATAGCGAAGAGGCCCGCACCGATCGCCCTTCCCAACAGTTGCGCAGCCTATACGTACGGCAGTTTAA
GGTTTACACCTATAAAAGAGAGAGCCGTTATCGTCTGTTTGTGGATGTACAGAGTGATATTATTGACACG
CCGGGGCGACGGATGGTGATCCCCCTGGCCAGTGCACGTCTGCTGTCAGATAAAGTCTCCCGTGAACTTT
ACCCGGTGGTGCATATCGGGGATGAAAGCTGGCGCATGATGACCACCGATATGGCCAGTGTGCCGGTCTC
CGTTATCGGGGAAGAAGTGGCTGATCTCAGCCACCGCGAAAATGACATCAAAAACGCCATTAACCTGATG
TTCTGGGGAATATAAATGTCAGGCATGAGATTATCAAAAAGGATCTTCACCTAGATCCTTTTCACGTAGA
AAGCCAGTCCGCAGAAACGGTGCTGACCCCGGATGAATGTCAGCTACTGGGCTATCTGGACAAGGGAAAA
CGCAAGCGCAAAGAGAAAGCAGGTAGCTTGCAGTGGGCTTACATGGCGATAGCTAGACTGGGCGGTTTTA
TGGACAGCAAGCGAACCGGAATTGCCAGCTGGGGCGCCCTCTGGTAAGGTTGGGAAGCCCTGCAAAGTAA
ACTGGATGGCTTTCTTGCCGCCAAGGATCTGATGGCGCAGGGGATCAAGCTCTGATCAAGAGACAGGATG
AGGATCGTTTCGCATGATTGAACAAGATGGATTGCACGCAGGTTCTCCGGCCGCTTGGGTGGAGAGGCTA
TTCGGCTATGACTGGGCACAACAGACAATCGGCTGCTCTGATGCCGCCGTGTTCCGGCTGTCAGCGCAGG
GGCGCCCGGTTCTTTTTGTCAAGACCGACCTGTCCGGTGCCCTGAATGAACTGCAAGACGAGGCAGCGCG
GCTATCGTGGCTGGCCACGACGGGCGTTCCTTGCGCAGCTGTGCTCGACGTTGTCACTGAAGCGGGAAGG
GACTGGCTGCTATTGGGCGAAGTGCCGGGGCAGGATCTCCTGTCATCTCACCTTGCTCCTGCCGAGAAAG
TATCCATCATGGCTGATGCAATGCGGCGGCTGCATACGCTTGATCCGGCTACCTGCCCATTCGACCACCA
AGCGAAACATCGCATCGAGCGAGCACGTACTCGGATGGAAGCCGGTCTTGTCGATCAGGATGATCTGGAC
GAAGAGCATCAGGGGCTCGCGCCAGCCGAACTGTTCGCCAGGCTCAAGGCGAGCATGCCCGACGGCGAGG
ATCTCGTCGTGACCCATGGCGATGCCTGCTTGCCGAATATCATGGTGGAAAATGGCCGCTTTTCTGGATT
CATCGACTGTGGCCGGCTGGGTGTGGCGGACCGCTATCAGGACATAGCGTTGGCTACCCGTGATATTGCT
GAAGAGCTTGGCGGCGAATGGGCTGACCGCTTCCTCGTGCTTTACGGTATCGCCGCTCCCGATTCGCAGC
GCATCGCCTTCTATCGCCTTCTTGACGAGTTCTTCTGAATTATTAACGCTTACAATTTCCTGATGCGGTA
TTTTCTCCTTACGCATCTGTGCGGTATTTCACACCGCATCAGGTGGCACTTTTCGGGGAAATGTGCGCGG
AACCCCTATTTGTTTATTTTTCTAAATACATTCAAATATGTATCCGCTCATGAGACAATAACCCTGATAA
ATGCTTCAATAATAGCACGTGAGGAGGGCCACCATGGCCAAGTTGACCAGTGCCGTTCCGGTGCTCACCG
CGCGCGACGTCGCCGGAGCGGTCGAGTTCTGGACCGACCGGCTCGGGTTCTCCCGGGACTTCGTGGAGGA
CGACTTCGCCGGTGTGGTCCGGGACGACGTGACCCTGTTCATCAGCGCGGTCCAGGACCAGGTGGTGCCG
GACAACACCCTGGCCTGGGTGTGGGTGCGCGGCCTGGACGAGCTGTACGCCGAGTGGTCGGAGGTCGTGT
CCACGAACTTCCGGGACGCCTCCGGGCCGGCCATGACCGAGATCGGCGAGCAGCCGTGGGGGCGGGAGTT
CGCCCTGCGCGACCCGGCCGGCAACTGCGTGCACTTCGTGGCCGAGGAGCAGGACTGACACGTGCTAAAA
CTTCATTTTTAATTTAAAAGGATCTAGGTGAAGATCCTTTTTGATAATCTCATGACCAAAATCCCTTAAC
GTGAGTTTTCGTTCCACTGAGCGTCAGACCCCGTAGAAAAGATCAAAGGATCTTCTTGAGATCCTTTTTT
TCTGCGCGTAATCTGCTGCTTGCAAACAAAAAAACCACCGCTACCAGCGGTGGTTTGTTTGCCGGATCAA
GAGCTACCAACTCTTTTTCCGAAGGTAACTGGCTTCAGCAGAGCGCAGATACCAAATACTGTTCTTCTAG
TGTAGCCGTAGTTAGGCCACCACTTCAAGAACTCTGTAGCACCGCCTACATACCTCGCTCTGCTAATCCT
GTTACCAGTGGCTGCTGCCAGTGGCGATAAGTCGTGTCTTACCGGGTTGGACTCAAGACGATAGTTACCG
GATAAGGCGCAGCGGTCGGGCTGAACGGGGGGTTCGTGCACACAGCCCAGCTTGGAGCGAACGACCTACA
CCGAACTGAGATACCTACAGCGTGAGCTATGAGAAAGCGCCACGCTTCCCGAAGGGAGAAAGGCGGACAG
GTATCCGGTAAGCGGCAGGGTCGGAACAGGAGAGCGCACGAGGGAGCTTCCAGGGGGAAACGCCTGGTAT
CTTTATAGTCCTGTCGGGTTTCGCCACCTCTGACTTGAGCGTCGATTTTTGTGATGCTCGTCAGGGGGGC
GGAGCCTATGGAAAAACGCCAGCAACGCGGCCTTTTTACGGTTCCTGGCCTTTTGCTGGCCTTTTGCTCA
CATGTTCTTTCCTGCGTTATCCCCTGATTCTGTGGATAACCGTATTACCGCCTTTGAGTGAGCTGATACC
GCTCGCCGCAGCCGAACGACCGAGCGCAGCGAGTCAGTGAGCGAGGAAGCGGAAG
